Addgene plasmid #22280: pAL197
Depositing lab: Christopher Voigt. Depositing organization: University of California, San Francisco (UCSF). Publication: Spatiotemporal control of cell signalling using a light-switchable protein interaction. Levskaya A, Weiner OD, Lim WA, Voigt CA. Nature. 2009 Oct 15;461(7266):997-1001. 10.1038/nature08446 PubMed 19749742.
Backbone
  Vector backbone: pcDNA3.1
  Backbone manufacturer: Invitrogen
  Backbone size w/o insert (bp): 4864
  Vector type: Mammalian Expression, Synthetic Biology
Growth in bacteria
  Bacterial resistance: Ampicillin, 100 μg/mL
  Growth temperature: 37°C
  Growth strain: DH5alpha
  Copy number: High Copy
Gene/Insert
  Gene/Insert name: p!SV40-PakGBD-mCherry
  Species: A. thaliana (mustard weed)
  Insert size (bp): 1023
  Cloning method: Restriction Enzyme; 5′ cloning site Kpn1 (not destroyed); 3′ cloning site Not1 (destroyed during cloning)
  Sequencing primers: 5′ SV40
Terms and licenses: Academic/Nonprofit Terms; Industry Terms: Not Available to Industry
How to cite: pAL197 was a gift from Christopher Voigt (Addgene plasmid # 22280 ; http://n2t.net/addgene:22280 ; RRID:Addgene_22280)
