[The description below was written by a language model from this plasmid's Addgene catalogue record and pLannotate feature annotations shown in this document.]
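Description:
pAL197 is a mammalian expression plasmid built on the pcDNA3.1 backbone and classed as a synthetic-biology construct. It is maintained in E. coli through a high-copy ColE1/pUC-type origin and selected with ampicillin via the AmpR (β-lactamase) gene and its own promoter. The backbone also carries an f1 origin for single-stranded DNA production and a second, independent cassette in which the SV40 enhancer/early promoter drives the neomycin phosphotransferase gene, terminated by an SV40 poly(A) signal. This cassette would allow G418 selection of stably transfected mammalian cells.

The payload, named SV40-PakGBD-mCherry, is a fusion reporter. No CMV promoter is annotated; instead, an SV40 early promoter sits directly upstream of the insert, consistent with the insert name and the SV40 sequencing primer. It drives a roughly 320 bp fragment that matches PAK2, a kinase that acts as an effector of active CDC42 and RAC1, and this fragment corresponds to the GTPase-binding domain (GBD) in the insert name. The fragment runs directly into a full mCherry coding sequence, and transcription ends at the bGH polyadenylation signal. A Gateway attB2-like sequence annotated near the junction is probably a remnant or linker from assembly.

A GBD–mCherry fusion of this type typically serves as a live-cell red fluorescent biosensor that relocalises to sites where Rac/Cdc42 are active. That use fits the associated work on light-switchable control of cell signalling, though the record does not state it. The catalogue lists the insert species as A. thaliana, whereas the annotated domain matches a mammalian PAK protein, and the record does not resolve this discrepancy.
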