Features (pLannotate 1.2.2; 20 found; start..end, strand, type, name):
     36..80      -  misc_feature   bom (fragment): basis of mobility region from pBR322
    169..379     +  promoter       SV40 promoter: SV40 early promoter
    386..706     +  CDS            PAK2 (fragment): PAK2_RABIT - Experimental evidence at protein level: Swiss-Prot protein existence level 1. Serine/threonine protein kinase that plays a role in a variety of different signaling pathways including cytoskeleton regulation, cell motility, cell cycle progression, apoptosis or proliferation. Acts as downstream effector of the small GTPases CDC42 and RAC1. Activation by the binding of active CDC42 and RAC1 results in a conformational change and a subsequent autophosphorylation on several serine and/or threonine residues. Full-length PAK2 stimulates cell survival and cell growth. Phosphorylates MAPK4
    660..684     -  protein_bind   attB2: mutant version of attB; recombination site for the Gateway® BP reaction BP Clonase™
    698..1405    +  CDS            mCherry: mCherry is a basic (constitutively fluorescent) red fluorescent protein published in 2004, derived from Discosoma sp.. It is reported to be a very rapidly-maturing monomer with low acid sensitivity.
   1436..1454    -  promoter       SP6 promoter: promoter for bacteriophage SP6 RNA polymerase
   1480..1704    +  polyA_signal   bGH poly(A) signal: bovine growth hormone polyadenylation signal
   1708..1729    +  promoter       SV40 promoter (fragment): SV40 enhancer and early promoter
   1750..2178    +  rep_origin     f1 ori (sequence partly withheld): f1 bacteriophage origin of replication; arrow indicates direction of (+) strand synthesis
   2192..2522    +  promoter       SV40 promoter: SV40 enhancer and early promoter
   2589..3380    +  CDS            neo: KKA2_KLEPN - Also known as kan, nptII. Experimental evidence at protein level: Swiss-Prot protein existence level 1. Resistance to kanamycin, neomycin, paromomycin, ribostamycin, butirosin and gentamicin B. From Klebsiella pneumoniae.
   3404..3562    +  CDS            ble (fragment): BLE_KLEPN - Experimental evidence at protein level: Swiss-Prot protein existence level 1. Binding protein with a strong affinity to the bleomycin family of antibiotics. Binds to CL990; an antimitotic-antibiotic compound. From Klebsiella pneumoniae.
   3557..3678    +  polyA_signal   SV40 poly(A) signal: SV40 polyadenylation signal
   3751..3767    -  protein_bind   lac operator: The lac repressor binds to the lac operator to inhibit transcription in E. coli. This inhibition can be relieved by adding lactose or isopropyl-β-D-thiogalactopyranoside (IPTG). lac repressor encoded by lacI
   3775..3805    -  promoter       lac promoter: promoter for the E. coli lac operon
   3820..3841    -  protein_bind   CAP binding site: CAP binding activates transcription in the presence of cAMP. E. coli catabolite activator protein
   3854..3946    -  CDS            lacI (fragment): lac repressor; lacI; The lac repressor binds to the lac operator to inhibit transcription in E. coli. This inhibition can be relieved by adding lactose or isopropyl-β-D-thiogalactopyranoside (IPTG).
   4129..4717    -  rep_origin     ori: high-copy-number ColE1/pMB1/pBR322/pUC origin of replication
   4888..5748    -  CDS            AmpR: β-lactamase; bla; confers resistance to ampicillin, carbenicillin, and related antibiotics
   5749..5853    -  promoter       AmpR promoter: bla
>Addgene plasmid #22280 | pAL197 | depositor full sequence | sequence record 80602 | pAL197 sequence 5884 bps
GACGGATCGGGAGATCTCCCGATCCCCTATGGTCGACTCTCAGTACAATCTGCTCTGATGCCGCATAGTT
AAGCCAGTATCTGCTCCCTGCTTGTGTGTTGGAGGTCGCTGAGTAGTGCGCGAGCAAAATTTAAGCTACA
ACAAGGCAAGGCTTGACCGACAATTGAGGCAGGCAGAAGTATGCAAAGCATGCATCTCAATTAGTCAGCA
ACCATAGTCCCGCCCCTAACTCCGCCCATCCCGCCCCTAACTCCGCCCAGTTCCGCCCATTCTCCGCCCC
ATGGCTGACTAATTTTTTTTATTTATGCAGAGGCCGAGGCCGCCTCTGCCTCTGAGCTATTCCAGAAGTA
GTGAGGAGGCTTTTTTGGAGGCCTAGGCTAAGCTTGGTACCATGAAGAAAGAGAAAGAGCGGCCAGAGAT
TTCTCTCCCTTCAGATTTTGAACACACAATTCATGTCGGTTTTGATGCTGTCACAGGGGAGTTTACGGGA
ATGCCAGAGCAGTGGGCCCGCTTGCTTCAGACATCAAATATCACTAAGTCGGAGCAGAAGAAAAACCCGC
AGGCTGTTCTGGATGTGTTGGAGTTTTACAACTCGAAGAAGACATCCAACAGCCAGAAATACATGAGCTT
TACAGATAAGTCAAAGGGTGGGCGCGCCGACCCAGCTTTCTTGTACAAAGTGGTGAGCTCAGCCACCATG
GTGAGCAAGGGCGAGGAGGATAACATGGCCATCATCAAGGAGTTCATGCGCTTCAAGGTGCACATGGAGG
GCTCCGTGAACGGCCACGAGTTCGAGATCGAGGGCGAGGGCGAGGGCCGCCCCTACGAGGGCACCCAGAC
CGCCAAGCTGAAGGTGACCAAGGGTGGCCCCCTGCCCTTCGCCTGGGACATCCTGTCCCCTCAGTTCATG
TACGGCTCCAAGGCCTACGTGAAGCACCCCGCCGACATCCCCGACTACTTGAAGCTGTCCTTCCCCGAGG
GCTTCAAGTGGGAGCGCGTGATGAACTTCGAGGACGGCGGCGTGGTGACCGTGACCCAGGACTCCTCCCT
GCAGGACGGCGAGTTCATCTACAAGGTGAAGCTGCGCGGCACCAACTTCCCCTCCGACGGCCCCGTAATG
CAGAAGAAGACCATGGGCTGGGAGGCCTCCTCCGAGCGGATGTACCCCGAGGACGGCGCCCTGAAGGGCG
AGATCAAGCAGAGGCTGAAGCTGAAGGACGGCGGCCACTACGACGCTGAGGTCAAGACCACCTACAAGGC
CAAGAAGCCCGTGCAGCTGCCCGGCGCCTACAACGTCAACATCAAGTTGGACATCACCTCCCACAACGAG
GACTACACCATCGTGGAACAGTACGAACGCGCCGAGGGCCGCCACTCCACCGGCGGCATGGACGAGCTGT
ACAAGTAACTCGAGCATGCATCTAGAGGGCCCTATTCTATAGTGTCACCTAAATGCTAGAGCTCGCTGAT
CAGCCTCGACTGTGCCTTCTAGTTGCCAGCCATCTGTTGTTTGCCCCTCCCCCGTGCCTTCCTTGACCCT
GGAAGGTGCCACTCCCACTGTCCTTTCCTAATAAAATGAGGAAATTGCATCGCATTGTCTGAGTAGGTGT
CATTCTATTCTGGGGGGTGGGGTGGGGCAGGACAGCAAGGGGGAGGATTGGGAAGACAATAGCAGGCATG
CTGGGGATGCGGTGGGCTCTATGGCTTCTGAGGCGGAAAGAACCAGCTGGGGCTCTAGGGGGTATCCCC
[124 nt withheld, positions 1750-1873]
C
[32 nt withheld, positions 1875-1906]
CA
[57 nt withheld, positions 1909-1965]
A
[49 nt withheld, positions 1967-2015]
CCTTTGACGTTGGAGTCCACGTTCTTT
[37 nt withheld, positions 2043-2079]
ACCCTATCTCGGTCTATTCTTTTGATTTATAAGGGATTTTGGGGATTTCGGCCTATTGGTTAAAAAATGA
GCTGATTTAACAAAAATTTAACGCGAATTAATTCTGTGGAATGTGTGTCAGTTAGGGTGTGGAAAGTCCC
CAGGCTCCCCAGGCAGGCAGAAGTATGCAAAGCATGCATCTCAATTAGTCAGCAACCAGGTGTGGAAAGT
CCCCAGGCTCCCCAGCAGGCAGAAGTATGCAAAGCATGCATCTCAATTAGTCAGCAACCATAGTCCCGCC
CCTAACTCCGCCCATCCCGCCCCTAACTCCGCCCAGTTCCGCCCATTCTCCGCCCCATGGCTGACTAATT
TTTTTTATTTATGCAGAGGCCGAGGCCGCCTCTGCCTCTGAGCTATTCCAGAAGTAGTGAGGAGGCTTTT
TTGGAGGCCTAGGCTTTTGCAAAAAGCTCCCGGGAGCTTGTATATCCATTTTCGGATCTGATCAAGAGAC
AGGATGAGGATCGTTTCGCATGATTGAACAAGATGGATTGCACGCAGGTTCTCCGGCCGCTTGGGTGGAG
AGGCTATTCGGCTATGACTGGGCACAACAGACAATCGGCTGCTCTGATGCCGCCGTGTTCCGGCTGTCAG
CGCAGGGGCGCCCGGTTCTTTTTGTCAAGACCGACCTGTCCGGTGCCCTGAATGAACTGCAGGACGAGGC
AGCGCGGCTATCGTGGCTGGCCACGACGGGCGTTCCTTGCGCAGCTGTGCTCGACGTTGTCACTGAAGCG
GGAAGGGACTGGCTGCTATTGGGCGAAGTGCCGGGGCAGGATCTCCTGTCATCTCACCTTGCTCCTGCCG
AGAAAGTATCCATCATGGCTGATGCAATGCGGCGGCTGCATACGCTTGATCCGGCTACCTGCCCATTCGA
CCACCAAGCGAAACATCGCATCGAGCGAGCACGTACTCGGATGGAAGCCGGTCTTGTCGATCAGGATGAT
CTGGACGAAGAGCATCAGGGGCTCGCGCCAGCCGAACTGTTCGCCAGGCTCAAGGCGCGCATGCCCGACG
GCGAGGATCTCGTCGTGACCCATGGCGATGCCTGCTTGCCGAATATCATGGTGGAAAATGGCCGCTTTTC
TGGATTCATCGACTGTGGCCGGCTGGGTGTGGCGGACCGCTATCAGGACATAGCGTTGGCTACCCGTGAT
ATTGCTGAAGAGCTTGGCGGCGAATGGGCTGACCGCTTCCTCGTGCTTTACGGTATCGCCGCTCCCGATT
CGCAGCGCATCGCCTTCTATCGCCTTCTTGACGAGTTCTTCTGAGCGGGACTCTGGGGTTCGAAATGACC
GACCAAGCGACGCCCAACCTGCCATCACGAGATTTCGATTCCACCGCCGCCTTCTATGAAAGGTTGGGCT
TCGGAATCGTTTTCCGGGACGCCGGCTGGATGATCCTCCAGCGCGGGGATCTCATGCTGGAGTTCTTCGC
CCACCCCAACTTGTTTATTGCAGCTTATAATGGTTACAAATAAAGCAATAGCATCACAAATTTCACAAAT
AAAGCATTTTTTTCACTGCATTCTAGTTGTGGTTTGTCCAAACTCATCAATGTATCTTATCATGTCTGTA
TACCGTCGACCTCTAGCTAGAGCTTGGCGTAATCATGGTCATAGCTGTTTCCTGTGTGAAATTGTTATCC
GCTCACAATTCCACACAACATACGAGCCGGAAGCATAAAGTGTAAAGCCTGGGGTGCCTAATGAGTGAGC
TAACTCACATTAATTGCGTTGCGCTCACTGCCCGCTTTCCAGTCGGGAAACCTGTCGTGCCAGCTGCATT
AATGAATCGGCCAACGCGCGGGGAGAGGCGGTTTGCGTATTGGGCGCTCTTCCGCTTCCTCGCTCACTGA
CTCGCTGCGCTCGGTCGTTCGGCTGCGGCGAGCGGTATCAGCTCACTCAAAGGCGGTAATACGGTTATCC
ACAGAATCAGGGGATAACGCAGGAAAGAACATGTGAGCAAAAGGCCAGCAAAAGGCCAGGAACCGTAAAA
AGGCCGCGTTGCTGGCGTTTTTCCATAGGCTCCGCCCCCCTGACGAGCATCACAAAAATCGACGCTCAAG
TCAGAGGTGGCGAAACCCGACAGGACTATAAAGATACCAGGCGTTTCCCCCTGGAAGCTCCCTCGTGCGC
TCTCCTGTTCCGACCCTGCCGCTTACCGGATACCTGTCCGCCTTTCTCCCTTCGGGAAGCGTGGCGCTTT
CTCAATGCTCACGCTGTAGGTATCTCAGTTCGGTGTAGGTCGTTCGCTCCAAGCTGGGCTGTGTGCACGA
ACCCCCCGTTCAGCCCGACCGCTGCGCCTTATCCGGTAACTATCGTCTTGAGTCCAACCCGGTAAGACAC
GACTTATCGCCACTGGCAGCAGCCACTGGTAACAGGATTAGCAGAGCGAGGTATGTAGGCGGTGCTACAG
AGTTCTTGAAGTGGTGGCCTAACTACGGCTACACTAGAAGGACAGTATTTGGTATCTGCGCTCTGCTGAA
GCCAGTTACCTTCGGAAAAAGAGTTGGTAGCTCTTGATCCGGCAAACAAACCACCGCTGGTAGCGGTGGT
TTTTTTGTTTGCAAGCAGCAGATTACGCGCAGAAAAAAAGGATCTCAAGAAGATCCTTTGATCTTTTCTA
CGGGGTCTGACGCTCAGTGGAACGAAAACTCACGTTAAGGGATTTTGGTCATGAGATTATCAAAAAGGAT
CTTCACCTAGATCCTTTTAAATTAAAAATGAAGTTTTAAATCAATCTAAAGTATATATGAGTAAACTTGG
TCTGACAGTTACCAATGCTTAATCAGTGAGGCACCTATCTCAGCGATCTGTCTATTTCGTTCATCCATAG
TTGCCTGACTCCCCGTCGTGTAGATAACTACGATACGGGAGGGCTTACCATCTGGCCCCAGTGCTGCAAT
GATACCGCGAGACCCACGCTCACCGGCTCCAGATTTATCAGCAATAAACCAGCCAGCCGGAAGGGCCGAG
CGCAGAAGTGGTCCTGCAACTTTATCCGCCTCCATCCAGTCTATTAATTGTTGCCGGGAAGCTAGAGTAA
GTAGTTCGCCAGTTAATAGTTTGCGCAACGTTGTTGCCATTGCTACAGGCATCGTGGTGTCACGCTCGTC
GTTTGGTATGGCTTCATTCAGCTCCGGTTCCCAACGATCAAGGCGAGTTACATGATCCCCCATGTTGTGC
AAAAAAGCGGTTAGCTCCTTCGGTCCTCCGATCGTTGTCAGAAGTAAGTTGGCCGCAGTGTTATCACTCA
TGGTTATGGCAGCACTGCATAATTCTCTTACTGTCATGCCATCCGTAAGATGCTTTTCTGTGACTGGTGA
GTACTCAACCAAGTCATTCTGAGAATAGTGTATGCGGCGACCGAGTTGCTCTTGCCCGGCGTCAATACGG
GATAATACCGCGCCACATAGCAGAACTTTAAAAGTGCTCATCATTGGAAAACGTTCTTCGGGGCGAAAAC
TCTCAAGGATCTTACCGCTGTTGAGATCCAGTTCGATGTAACCCACTCGTGCACCCAACTGATCTTCAGC
ATCTTTTACTTTCACCAGCGTTTCTGGGTGAGCAAAAACAGGAAGGCAAAATGCCGCAAAAAAGGGAATA
AGGGCGACACGGAAATGTTGAATACTCATACTCTTCCTTTTTCAATATTATTGAAGCATTTATCAGGGTT
ATTGTCTCATGAGCGGATACATATTTGAATGTATTTAGAAAAATAAACAAATAGGGGTTCCGCGCACATT
TCCCCGAAAAGTGCCACCTGACGTC
