>Addgene plasmid #22280 | pAL197 | addgene partial sequence | sequence record 28099 | 22280 with mCherry-R
GGCGGCCCTCGCCCTCGCCCTCGATCTCGAACTCGTGGCCGTTCACGGAGCCCTCCATGTGCACCTTGAA
GCGCATGAACTCCTTGATGATGGCCATGTTATCCTCCTCGCCCTTGCTCACCATGGTGGCTGAGCTCACC
ACTTTGTACAAGAAAGCTGGGTCGGCGCGCCCACCCTTTGACTTATCTGTAAAGCTCATGTATTTCTGGC
TGTTGGATGTCTTCTTCGAGTTGTAAAACTCCAACACATCCAGAACAGCCTGCGGGTTTTTCTTCTGCTC
CGACTTAGTGATATTTGATGTCTGAAGCAAGCGGGCCCACTGCTCTGGCATTCCCGTAAACTCCCCTGTG
ACAGCATCAAAACCGACATGAATTGTGTGTTCAAAATCTGAAGGGAGAGAAATCTCTGGCCGCTCTTTCT
CTTTCTTCATGGTACCAGCCTAGGCCTCCAAAAAAGCCTCCTCACTACTTCTGGAATAGCTCAGAGGCCG
AGGCGGCCTCGGCCTCTGCATAAATAAAAAAAATTAGTCAGCCATGGGGCGGAGAATGGGCGGAACTGGG
CGGAGTTAGGGGCGGGATGGGCGGAGTTAGGGGCGGGAC
